>Addgene plasmid #129622 | mCherry-TUBA | addgene full sequence | sequence record 261602 | Addgene NGS Result
TAGTTATTAATAGTAATCAATTACGGGGTCATTAGTTCATAGCCCATATATGGAGTTCCGCGTTACATAA
CTTACGGTAAATGGCCCGCCTGGCTGACCGCCCAACGACCCCCGCCCATTGACGTCAATAATGACGTATG
TTCCCATAGTAACGCCAATAGGGACTTTCCATTGACGTCAATGGGTGGAGTATTTACGGTAAACTGCCCA
CTTGGCAGTACATCAAGTGTATCATATGCCAAGTACGCCCCCTATTGACGTCAATGACGGTAAATGGCCC
GCCTGGCATTATGCCCAGTACATGACCTTATGGGACTTTCCTACTTGGCAGTACATCTACGTATTAGTCA
TCGCTATTACCATGGTGATGCGGTTTTGGCAGTACATCAATGGGCGTGGATAGCGGTTTGACTCACGGGG
ATTTCCAAGTCTCCACCCCATTGACGTCAATGGGAGTTTGTTTTGGCACCAAAATCAACGGGACTTTCCA
AAATGTCGTAACAACTCCGCCCCATTGACGCAAATGGGCGGTAGGCGTGTACGGTGGGAGGTCTATATAA
GCAGAGCTGGTTTAGTGAACCGTCAGATCCGCTAGCGCTACCGGTCGCCACCATGGTGAGCAAGGGCGAG
GAGGATAACATGGCCATCATCAAGGAGTTCATGCGCTTCAAGGTGCACATGGAGGGCTCCGTGAACGGCC
ACGAGTTCGAGATCGAGGGCGAGGGCGAGGGCCGCCCCTACGAGGGCACCCAGACCGCCAAGCTGAAGGT
GACCAAGGGTGGCCCCCTGCCCTTCGCCTGGGACATCCTGTCCCCTCAGTTCATGTACGGCTCCAAGGCC
TACGTGAAGCACCCCGCCGACATCCCCGACTACTTGAAGCTGTCCTTCCCCGAGGGCTTCAAGTGGGAGC
GCGTGATGAACTTCGAGGACGGCGGCGTGGTGACCGTGACCCAGGACTCCTCCCTGCAGGACGGCGAGTT
CATCTACAAGGTGAAGCTGCGCGGCACCAACTTCCCCTCCGACGGCCCCGTAATGCAGAAGAAGACCATG
GGCTGGGAGGCCTCCTCCGAGCGGATGTACCCCGAGGACGGCGCCCTGAAGGGCGAGATCAAGCAGAGGC
TGAAGCTGAAGGACGGCGGCCACTACGACGCTGAGGTCAAGACCACCTACAAGGCCAAGAAGCCCGTGCA
GCTGCCCGGCGCCTACAACGTCAACATCAAGTTGGACATCACCTCCCACAACGAGGACTACACCATCGTG
GAACAGTACGAACGCGCCGAGGGCCGCCACTCCACCGGCGGCATGGACGAGCTGTACAAGTCCGGACTCA
GATCTCGAGCTCAAGCTTCGAATTCTGCAGTCGACATGGAGGCTGGCTCAGTGGTTCGAGCCATTTTTGA
CTTCTGCCCTAGCGTATCAGAAGAACTGCCGCTCTTTGTGGGAGATATTATTGAGGTGCTGGCAGTGGTG
GATGAATTTTGGCTTCTAGGAAAGAAGGAGGATGTTACAGGACAATTCCCCAGCAGTTTTGTGGAAATTG
TGACCATTCCCAGTCTAAAAGAGGGAGAGAGGCTGTTTGTGTGCATTTGTGAATTCACATCCCAAGAGTT
GGATAATCTTCCCCTCCATCGAGGTGACCTGGTGATTCTCGATGGCATTCCCACTGCAGGCTGGCTGCAG
GGCCGAAGCTGCTGGGGCGCACGGGGCTTCTTCCCATCTTCATGTGTCCGCGAGCTCTGCCTCTCCTCAC
AGAGCCGGCAGTGGCACTCCCAGAGCGCCCTGTTTCAGATTCCGGAATATTCCATGGGACAAGCCCGGGC
CCTAATGGGGCTTTCTGCTCAGCTGGATGAAGAGCTGGACTTCAGGGAAGGGGATGTGATCACCATTATT
GGAGTTCCTGAACCAGGCTGGTTTGAAGGGGAGTTAGAGGGCCGAAGAGGCATTTTTCCAGAAGGTTTTG
TAGAGCTGTTGGGGCCCCTGAGGACTGTGGATGAGTCAGTAAGTTCTGGAAATCAAGATGACTGCATTGT
TAATGGTGAAGTAGATACCCCCGTAGGAGAAGAAGAGATAGGGCCGGATGAGGATGAGGAGGAGCCAGGG
ACCTATGGGGTCGCCCTGTACAGATTCCAAGCCCTGGAGCCAAATGAGCTGGATTTCGAGGTCGGGGATA
AAATCCGAATTCTGGCGACCTTGGAAGATGGCTGGCTGGAAGGATCCCTGAAGGGCAGGACAGGCATCTT
TCCTTACCGGTTTGTGAAATTATGTCCTGACACACGGGTGGAGGAAACCATGGCTCTGCCCCAGGAAGGC
AGCCTTGCCAGGATCCCGGAAACTTCTTTGGATTGTTTGGAGAACACCTTAGGAGTAGAGGAACAAAGAC
ATGAAACCAGTGACCATGAGGCCGAGGAGCCTGACTGCATTATTTCTGAAGCACCCACTTCTCCCCTCGG
TCATCTGACTTCAGAGTATGACACAGACAGAAACTCTTATCAGGACGAGGACACCGCAGGAGGGCCCCCG
AGAAGCCCAGGCGTGGAGTGGGAAATGCCTCTTGCCACAGACTCTCCCACATCTGACCCTACAGAAGTAG
TCAATGGTATTTCCTCCCAACCTCAGGTCCCTTTTCATCCCAACTTGCAGAAAAGCCAGTATTATTCTAC
AGTGGGAGGAAGCCACCCGCACTCAGAACAGTACCCCGACCTTCTTCCCCTAGAAGCAAGGACTAGAGAC
TATGCCAGCCTACCTCCCAAAAGAATGTATTCCCAGCTAAAAACTCTTCAGAAGCCAGTGCTCCCTCTTT
ACAGGGGCTCTTCTGTTTCAGCTTCAAGGGTAGTCAAACCCAGACAATCAAGTCCTCAGCTCCACAACCT
AGCAAGTTATACTAAAAAGCACCACACGTCCAGTGTTTACTCCATCTCAGAGAGATTGGAGATGAAGCCT
GGTCCGCAAGCCCAAGGGCTTGTTATGGAAGCAGCAACACATTCACAGGGAGACGGCAGCACTGACCTGG
ACTCGAAGCTGACACAACAGCTGATCGAGTTTGAGAAGAGCTTGGCAGGGCCCGGCACAGAGCCAGATAA
AATTTTACGCCACTTTTCAATCATGGACTTTAACTCTGAGAAGGATATTGTCCGAGGTTCCTCAAAGTTA
ATCACCGAGCAGGAGCTGCCGGAAAGGAGAAAGGCCCTAAGGCCACCGCCACCTCGTCCCTGTACTCCGG
TATCCACTTCTCCCCATTTGCTGGTTGACCAGAACCTAAAACCTGCACCACCCTTGGTGGTGCGACCCTC
TCGCCCAGCTCCCCTGCCTCCCTCAGCACAGCAGAGAACGAATGCGGTATCCCCCAAGCTCCTATCTCGA
CACCGTCCTACCTGTGAGACCTTAGAAAAGGAGGGCCCTGGTCATATGGGAAGGAGTCTGGACCAGACCT
CCCCATGCCCCTTAGTGCTGGTGAGGATTGAGGAAATGGAGCGGGACTTGGATATGTACAGTAGAGCTCA
AGAAGAGCTAAACCTCATGCTGGAGGAGAAGCAGGATGAATCATCAAGAGCAGAGACCCTCGAGGATCTC
AAGTTCTGTGAAAGTAACATTGAAAGTTTGAATATGGAACTCCAGCAACTAAGAGAAATGACGCTCCTCT
CCTCCCAGTCTTCATCACTGGTGGCCCCTTCTGGGTCTGTGTCTGCCGAAAATCCAGAGCAGAGGATGCT
GGAGAAGAGAGCCAAGGTCATAGAAGAACTTCTTCAGACAGAAAGAGACTACATTCGGGATCTGGAAATG
TGTATTGAGCGGATCATGGTACCCATGCAGCAGGCACAGGTACCAAACATTGATTTTGAGGGACTTTTTG
GAAATATGCAGATGGTGATTAAGGTCTCGAAGCAATTATTGGCTGCTCTGGAAATCAGCGATGCTGTAGG
ACCTGTGTTTCTTGGTCACCGGGATGAGCTTGAGGGAACATACAAGATTTACTGCCAGAATCATGATGAG
GCCATTGCGCTGCTTGAAATCTACGAGAAGGATGAGAAGATCCAGAAGCATCTTCAGGACTCCTTGGCAG
ATCTGAAGAGCCTATACAACGAATGGGGATGCACAAATTATATTAACCTGGGCTCCTTCCTCATCAAACC
AGTACAGAGAGTAATGCGTTACCCGCTGTTGCTAATGGAGTTGCTGAATTCCACCCCAGAATCCCACCCA
GATAAAGTGCCTTTAACCAATGCAGTCCTTGCGGTCAAGGAAATCAACGTTAACATTAATGAATATAAAC
GGCGAAAGGACCTGGTCCTCAAGTACCGTAAGGGTGATGAAGATAGCCTTATGGAGAAAATTTCCAAACT
GAACATCCACTCCATCATCAAGAAATCCAACCGAGTTAGCAGTCACCTGAAGCATCTCACTGGCTTTGCT
CCTCAGATAAAAGATGAAGTATTTGAAGAAACAGAAAAAAACTTCCGAATGCAAGAAAGATTGATTAAGT
CTTTTATCCGAGACCTGTCTCTCTACCTCCAGCACATCCGGGAGTCCGCATGTGTGAAAGTGGTGGCTGC
TGTGAGCATGTGGGATGTGTGCATGGAGAGAGGACACCGGGACCTGGAGCAGTTTGAGAGGGTGCATCGC
TACATCAGTGACCAGCTCTTCACAAACTTTAAGGAGAGGACAGAGCGGCTTGTCATCTCCCCCTTAAATC
AGTTACTGAGCATGTTTACAGGGCCCCATAAGCTGGTACAGAAACGCTTTGACAAGCTCCTGGACTTCTA
TAACTGTACAGAACGGGCAGAAAAGCTAAAGGACAAGAAGACCCTGGAGGAGCTGCAGTCGGCCCGGAAC
AACTATGAGGCCCTGAATGCACAGCTGCTGGATGAGCTGCCCAAGTTCCACCAGTACGCCCAGGGCCTCT
TCACCAACTGTGTCCACGGCTATGCTGAAGCCCACTGTGACTTTGTGCACCAGGCTCTGGAGCAATTAAA
GCCACTGCTTTCGTTACTCAAAGTGGCTGGCAGAGAGGGAAACCTTATCGCCATCTTCCACGAAGAGCAC
AGCAGAGTTCTGCAGCAACTCCAGGTTTTTACCTTCTTCCCGGAGTCTCTTCCAGCTACCAAGAAACCGT
TTGAGAGGAAAACCATTGACCGCCAGTCTGCTCGAAAGCCACTCCTGGGCCTGCCAAGTTACATGCTACA
GTCAGAAGAACTCCGGGCCTCCCTCCTGGCCAGGTATCCCCCTGAAAAACTCTTCCAGGCAGAACGGAAC
TTCAATGCTGCCCAAGACTTGGATGTCTCACTTTTGGAAGGTGACCTGGTGGGTGTGATTAAGAAAAAAG
ACCCCATGGGCAGCCAGAACCGCTGGCTGATTGACAATGGAGTCACCAAAGGCTTCGTGTACAGCTCTTT
CCTAAAGCCCTACAATCCTCGCCGCAGCCACTCCGATGCCTCCGTGGGTAGCCACTCCTCCACAGAGTCT
GAGCACGGCAGCTCCTCCCCCAGGTTCCCACGCCAGAACAGCGGCAGCACCCTGACCTTCAACCCCAGCA
GCATGGCTGTATCCTTTACCTCGGGGTCTTGCCAGAAGCAGCCTCAAGATGCATCTCCTCCGCCAAAAGA
ATGTGACCAAGGAACTCTCAGTGCATCCCTAAATCCGAGTAATTCAGAGAGTAGTCCTTCCAGATGCCCT
TCAGACCCAGACTCCACCTCCCAGCCAAGGTCAGGGGACTCTGCAGATGTAGCTAGAGATGTAAAGCAGC
CCACTGCCACGCCGAGGAGCTACCGGAACTTCAGGCATCCAGAAATAGTTGGCTACTCCGTACCAGGACG
AAATGGGCAAAGTCAAGACCTCGTCAAAGGATGTGCAAGAACAGCCCAGGCTCCGGAAGACAGAAGTACA
GAGCCAGATGGCAGTGAGGCAGAAGGCAACCAGGTCTATTTTGCTGTCTACACCTTCAAGGCACGAAACC
CAAATGAGCTGAGCGTGTCAGCCAATCAGAAACTCAAGATCCTCGAGTTTAAAGATGTTACAGGAAATAC
AGAGTGGTGGTTAGCTGAGGTTAACGGGAAGAAGGGCTACGTTCCCTCCAATTATATCCGCAAAACCGAG
TACACCTAATCTAGATAACTGATCATAATCAGCCATACCACATTTGTAGAGGTTTTACTTGCTTTAAAAA
ACCTCCCACACCTCCCCCTGAACCTGAAACATAAAATGAATGCAATTGTTGTTGTTAACTTGTTTATTGC
AGCTTATAATGGTTACAAATAAAGCAATAGCATCACAAATTTCACAAATAAAGCATTTTTTTCACTGCAT
TCTAGTTGTGGTTTGTCCAAACTCATCAATGTATCTTAAGGCGTAAATTGTAAGCGTTAATATTTTGTTA
AAATTCGCGTTAAATTTTTGTTAAATCAGCTCATTTTTTAACCAATAGGCCGAAATCGGCAAAATCCCTT
ATAAATCAAAAGAATAGACCGAGATAGGGT
[37 nt withheld, positions 6471-6507]
AAAGAACGTGGACTCCAACGTCAAAGG
[49 nt withheld, positions 6535-6583]
T
[91 nt withheld, positions 6585-6675]
G
[124 nt withheld, positions 6677-6800]
CAGGTGGCACTTTTCGGGGAAATGTGCGCGGAACCCCTATTTGTTTATTTTTCTAAATACATTCAAATAT
GTATCCGCTCATGAGACAATAACCCTGATAAATGCTTCAATAATATTGAAAAAGGAAGAGTCCTGAGGCG
GAAAGAACCAGCTGTGGAATGTGTGTCAGTTAGGGTGTGGAAAGTCCCCAGGCTCCCCAGCAGGCAGAAG
TATGCAAAGCATGCATCTCAATTAGTCAGCAACCAGGTGTGGAAAGTCCCCAGGCTCCCCAGCAGGCAGA
AGTATGCAAAGCATGCATCTCAATTAGTCAGCAACCATAGTCCCGCCCCTAACTCCGCCCATCCCGCCCC
TAACTCCGCCCAGTTCCGCCCATTCTCCGCCCCATGGCTGACTAATTTTTTTTATTTATGCAGAGGCCGA
GGCCGCCTCGGCCTCTGAGCTATTCCAGAAGTAGTGAGGAGGCTTTTTTGGAGGCCTAGGCTTTTGCAAA
GATCGATCAAGAGACAGGATGAGGATCGTTTCGCATGATTGAACAAGATGGATTGCACGCAGGTTCTCCG
GCCGCTTGGGTGGAGAGGCTATTCGGCTATGACTGGGCACAACAGACAATCGGCTGCTCTGATGCCGCCG
TGTTCCGGCTGTCAGCGCAGGGGCGCCCGGTTCTTTTTGTCAAGACCGACCTGTCCGGTGCCCTGAATGA
ACTGCAAGACGAGGCAGCGCGGCTATCGTGGCTGGCCACGACGGGCGTTCCTTGCGCAGCTGTGCTCGAC
GTTGTCACTGAAGCGGGAAGGGACTGGCTGCTATTGGGCGAAGTGCCGGGGCAGGATCTCCTGTCATCTC
ACCTTGCTCCTGCCGAGAAAGTATCCATCATGGCTGATGCAATGCGGCGGCTGCATACGCTTGATCCGGC
TACCTGCCCATTCGACCACCAAGCGAAACATCGCATCGAGCGAGCACGTACTCGGATGGAAGCCGGTCTT
GTCGATCAGGATGATCTGGACGAAGAGCATCAGGGGCTCGCGCCAGCCGAACTGTTCGCCAGGCTCAAGG
CGAGCATGCCCGACGGCGAGGATCTCGTCGTGACCCATGGCGATGCCTGCTTGCCGAATATCATGGTGGA
AAATGGCCGCTTTTCTGGATTCATCGACTGTGGCCGGCTGGGTGTGGCGGACCGCTATCAGGACATAGCG
TTGGCTACCCGTGATATTGCTGAAGAGCTTGGCGGCGAATGGGCTGACCGCTTCCTCGTGCTTTACGGTA
TCGCCGCTCCCGATTCGCAGCGCATCGCCTTCTATCGCCTTCTTGACGAGTTCTTCTGAGCGGGACTCTG
GGGTTCGAAATGACCGACCAAGCGACGCCCAACCTGCCATCACGAGATTTCGATTCCACCGCCGCCTTCT
ATGAAAGGTTGGGCTTCGGAATCGTTTTCCGGGACGCCGGCTGGATGATCCTCCAGCGCGGGGATCTCAT
GCTGGAGTTCTTCGCCCACCCTAGGGGGAGGCTAACTGAAACACGGAAGGAGACAATACCGGAAGGAACC
CGCGCTATGACGGCAATAAAAAGACAGAATAAAACGCACGGTGTTGGGTCGTTTGTTCATAAACGCGGGG
TTCGGTCCCAGGGCTGGCACTCTGTCGATACCCCACCGAGACCCCATTGGGGCCAATACGCCCGCGTTTC
TTCCTTTTCCCCACCCCACCCCCCAAGTTCGGGTGAAGGCCCAGGGCTCGCAGCCAACGTCGGGGCGGCA
GGCCCTGCCATAGCCTCAGGTTACTCATATATACTTTAGATTGATTTAAAACTTCATTTTTAATTTAAAA
GGATCTAGGTGAAGATCCTTTTTGATAATCTCATGACCAAAATCCCTTAACGTGAGTTTTCGTTCCACTG
AGCGTCAGACCCCGTAGAAAAGATCAAAGGATCTTCTTGAGATCCTTTTTTTCTGCGCGTAATCTGCTGC
TTGCAAACAAAAAAACCACCGCTACCAGCGGTGGTTTGTTTGCCGGATCAAGAGCTACCAACTCTTTTTC
CGAAGGTAACTGGCTTCAGCAGAGCGCAGATACCAAATACTGTTCTTCTAGTGTAGCCGTAGTTAGGCCA
CCACTTCAAGAACTCTGTAGCACCGCCTACATACCTCGCTCTGCTAATCCTGTTACCAGTGGCTGCTGCC
AGTGGCGATAAGTCGTGTCTTACCGGGTTGGACTCAAGACGATAGTTACCGGATAAGGCGCAGCGGTCGG
GCTGAACGGGGGGTTCGTGCACACAGCCCAGCTTGGAGCGAACGACCTACACCGAACTGAGATACCTACA
GCGTGAGCTATGAGAAAGCGCCACGCTTCCCGAAGGGAGAAAGGCGGACAGGTATCCGGTAAGCGGCAGG
GTCGGAACAGGAGAGCGCACGAGGGAGCTTCCAGGGGGAAACGCCTGGTATCTTTATAGTCCTGTCGGGT
TTCGCCACCTCTGACTTGAGCGTCGATTTTTGTGATGCTCGTCAGGGGGGCGGAGCCTATGGAAAAACGC
CAGCAACGCGGCCTTTTTACGGTTCCTGGCCTTTTGCTGGCCTTTTGCTCACATGTTCTTTCCTGCGTTA
TCCCCTGATTCTGTGGATAACCGTATTACCGCCATGCAT
Features (pLannotate 1.2.2; 15 found; start..end, strand, type, name):
     61..364     +  enhancer       CMV enhancer: human cytomegalovirus immediate early enhancer
    365..568     +  promoter       CMV promoter: human cytomegalovirus (CMV) immediate early promoter
    613..1320    +  CDS            mCherry: mCherry is a basic (constitutively fluorescent) red fluorescent protein published in 2004, derived from Discosoma sp.. It is reported to be a very rapidly-maturing monomer with low acid sensitivity.
   1321..1365    +  misc_feature   MCS (fragment): multiple cloning site
   1366..6096    +  CDS            DNMBP: DNMBP_HUMAN - Also known as ARHGEF36 From Homo sapiens (Human).
   6110..6194    +  CDS            large T antigen (fragment): large T antigen from SV40 (simian virus 40)
   6217..6338    +  polyA_signal   SV40 poly(A) signal: SV40 polyadenylation signal
   6372..6800    -  rep_origin     f1 ori (sequence partly withheld): f1 bacteriophage origin of replication; arrow indicates direction of (+) strand synthesis
   6827..6931    +  promoter       AmpR promoter: bla
   6933..7290    +  promoter       SV40 promoter: SV40 enhancer and early promoter
   7325..8119    +  CDS            NeoR/KanR: aminoglycoside phosphotransferase from Tn5; aph(3')-II (or nptII); confers resistance to neomycin, kanamycin, and G418 (Geneticin®)
   8140..8292    +  CDS            ble (fragment): BLE_KLEPN - Experimental evidence at protein level: Swiss-Prot protein existence level 1. Binding protein with a strong affinity to the bleomycin family of antibiotics. Binds to CL990; an antimitotic-antibiotic compound. From Klebsiella pneumoniae.
   8351..8398    +  polyA_signal   HSV TK poly(A) signal: herpes simplex virus thymidine kinase polyadenylation signal (Cole and Stacy, 1985)
   8489..8505    -  polyA_signal   bGH poly(A) signal (fragment): bovine growth hormone polyadenylation signal
   8727..9315    +  rep_origin     ori: high-copy-number ColE1/pMB1/pBR322/pUC origin of replication
