[The description below was written by a language model from this plasmid's Addgene catalogue record and pLannotate feature annotations shown in this document.]
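Description:
mCherry-TUBA is a mammalian expression plasmid of about 9.4 kb built on the Clontech pEGFP-C1 backbone, in which the original EGFP has been replaced by the red fluorescent protein mCherry. It is maintained in E. coli through a high-copy ColE1/pUC-type origin and selected with kanamycin. The resistance cassette is the dual-purpose NeoR/KanR gene (Tn5 aminoglycoside phosphotransferase). A bacterial bla-type promoter drives it for kanamycin selection in bacteria, and the SV40 enhancer/early promoter, with an HSV TK polyadenylation signal, drives it in mammalian cells, where it can confer G418 resistance. An f1 origin is also present, as is typical of this backbone. The short annotated fragments of ble, large T antigen and the bGH poly(A) signal appear to be backbone remnants or partial matches rather than functional parts.

The payload is a single fusion reading frame under the human cytomegalovirus immediate early enhancer and promoter. mCherry lies at the N-terminus, followed by a short stretch of residual multiple cloning site that acts as a linker. Next comes a coding sequence of roughly 4.7 kb annotated as human DNMBP (also called ARHGEF36, or TUBA), and the transcript ends at the SV40 polyadenylation signal. The catalogue lists the insert species as synthetic, whereas the feature annotation matches the human protein. The cloning sites used are not recorded.

The stated purpose is simply "RhoGEF". The associated publication concerns the identification of guanine nucleotide exchange factors that raise Cdc42 activity in primary human endothelial cells. The plasmid is therefore suited to transient overexpression of red-tagged TUBA, which allows expressing cells to be identified and the protein's localisation to be followed by fluorescence microscopy while its effects on Rho GTPase signalling are examined.
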