Addgene plasmid #129622: mCherry-TUBA
Purpose: RhoGEF
Depositing lab: Dorus Gadella. Depositing organization: University of Amsterdam. Publication: Identification of guanine nucleotide exchange factors that increase Cdc42 activity in primary human endothelial cells. Reinhard NR, Van Der Niet S, Chertkova A, Postma M, Hordijk PL, Gadella TWJ Jr, Goedhart J. Small GTPases. 2019 Aug 30:1-15. doi: 10.1080/21541248.2019.1658509. PubMed 31469028.
Backbone
  Vector backbone: pEGFP-C1
  Backbone manufacturer: Clontech
  Vector type: Mammalian Expression
Growth in bacteria
  Bacterial resistance: Kanamycin, 50 μg/mL
  Growth temperature: 37°C
  Growth strain: DH5alpha
  Copy number: High Copy
Gene/Insert
  Gene/Insert name: TUBA
  Species: Synthetic
  Promoter: CMV
  Cloning method: Restriction Enzyme; 5′ cloning site Unknown (unknown if destroyed); 3′ cloning site Unknown (unknown if destroyed)
Terms and licenses: Academic/Nonprofit Terms; Industry Terms: Not Available to Industry
How to cite: mCherry-TUBA was a gift from Dorus Gadella (Addgene plasmid # 129622 ; http://n2t.net/addgene:129622 ; RRID:Addgene_129622)
